>Addgene plasmid #58012 | mTagRFP-T-EB3-7 | depositor partial sequence | sequence record 89161 | insert sequence
TCCGCTAGCGCTACCGGACTCAGATCTCGAGCTCAAGCTTCGAATTCTGCAGTCGACTGCCACCATGGCC
GTCAATGTGTACTCCACATCTGTGACCAGTGAAAATCTGAGTCGCCATGATATGCTTGCATGGGTCAACG
ACTCCCTGCACCTCAACTATACCAAGATAGAACAGCTTTGTTCAGGGGCAGCCTACTGCCAGTTCATGGA
CATGCTCTTCCCCGGCTGTGTGCACTTGAGGAAAGTGAAGTTCCAGGCCAAACTAGAGCATGAATACATC
CACAACTTCAAGGTGCTGCAAGCAGCTTTCAAGAAGATGGGTGTTGACAAAATCATTCCTGTAGAGAAAT
TAGTGAAAGGAAAATTCCAAGATAATTTTGAGTTTATTCAGTGGTTTAAGAAATTCTTTGACGCAAACTA
TGATGGAAAGGATTACAACCCTCTGCTGGCGCGGCAGGGCCAGGACGTAGCGCCACCTCCTAACCCAGGT
GATCAGATCTTCAACAAATCCAAGAAACTCATTGGCACAGCAGTTCCACAGAGGACGTCCCCCACAGGCC
CAAAAAACATGCAGACCTCTGGCCGGCTGAGCAATGTGGCCCCCCCCTGCATTCTCCGGAAGAATCCTCC
ATCAGCCCGAAATGGCGGCCATGAGACTGATGCCCAAATTCTTGAACTCAACCAACAGCTGGTGGACTTG
AAGCTGACAGTGGATGGGCTGGAGAAGGAACGTGACTTCTACTTCAGCAAACTTCGTGACATCGAGCTCA
TCTGCCAGGAGCATGAAAGTGAAAACAGCCCTGTTATCTCAGGCATCATTGGCATCCTCTATGCCACAGA
GGAAGGATTCGCACCCCCTGAGGACGATGAGATTGAAGAGCATCAACAAGAAGACCAGGACGAGTACCTG
GATCCACCGGTCGCCACCATGGTGTCTAAGGGCGAAGAGCTGATTAAGGAGAACATGCACATGAAGCTGT
ACATGGAGGGCACCGTGAACAACCACCACTTCAAGTGCACATCCGAGGGCGAAGGCAAGCCCTACGAGGG
CACCCAGACCATGAGAATCAAGGTGGTCGAGGGCGGCCCTCTCCCCTTCGCCTTCGACATCCTGGCTACC
AGCTTCATGTACGGCAGCAGAACCTTCATCAACCACACCCAGGGCATCCCCGATTTCTTTAAGCAGTCCT
TCCCTGAGGGCTTCACATGGGAGAGAGTCACCACATACGAAGACGGGGGCGTGCTGACCGCTACCCAGGA
CACCAGCCTCCAGGACGGCTGCCTCATCTACAACGTCAAGATCAGAGGGGTGAACTTCCCATCCAACGGC
CCTGTGATGCAGAAGAAAACACTCGGCTGGGAGGCCAACACCGAGATGCTGTACCCCGCTGACGGCGGCC
TGGAAGGCAGAACCGACATGGCCCTGAAGCTCGTGGGCGGGGGCCACCTGATCTGCAACTTCAAGACCAC
ATACAGATCCAAGAAACCCGCTAAGAACCTCAAGATGCCCGGCGTCTACTATGTGGACCACAGACTGGAA
AGAATCAAGGAGGCCGACAAAGAGACCTACGTCGAGCAGCACGAGGTGGCTGTGGCCAGATACTGCGACC
TCCCTAGCAAACTGGGGCACAAACTTAATGGCATGGACGAGCTGTACAAGTAAGCGGCCGCGACTCTAGA
TCATAATCAGCCATACCACAT
