>Addgene plasmid #58012 | mTagRFP-T-EB3-7 | addgene partial sequence | sequence record 124733 | mTagBFP-R 5'-gtgccctccatgtacagctt-3'
TTAGACACCATGGTGGCGACCGGTGGATCCAGGTACTCGTCCTGGTCTTCTTGTTGATGCTCTTCAATCT
CATCGTCCTCAGGGGGTGCGAATCCTTCCTCTGTGGCATAGAGGATGCCAATGATGCCTGAGATAACAGG
GCTGTTTTCACTTTCATGCTCCTGGCAGATGAGCTCGATGTCACGAAGTTTGCTGAAGTAGAAGTCACGT
TCCTTCTCCAGCCCATCCACTGTCAGCTTCAAGTCCACCAGCTGTTGGTTGAGTTCAAGAATTTGGGCAT
CAGTCTCATGGCCGCCATTTCGGGCTGATGGAGGATTCTTCCGGAGAATGCAGGGGGGGGCCACATTGCT
CAGCCGGCCAGAGGTCTGCATGTTTTTTGGGCCTGTGGGGGACGTCCTCTGTGGAACTGCTGTGCCAATG
AGTTTCTTGGATTTGTTGAAGATCTGATCACCTGGGTTAGGAGGTGGCGCTACGTCCTGGCCCTGCCGCG
CCAGCAGAGGGTTGTAATCCTTTCCATCATAGTTTGCGTCAAAGAATTTCTTAAACCACTGAATAAACTC
AAAATTATCTTGGAATTTTCCTTTCACTAATTTCTCTACAGGAATGATTTTGTCAACACCCATCTTCTTG
AAAGCTGCTTGCAGCACCTTGAAGTTGTGGATGTATTCATGCTCTAGTTTGGCCTGGAACTTCACTTTCC
TCAAGTGCACACAGCCGGGGAAGAGCATGTCCATGAACTGGCAGTAGGCTGCCCCTGAACAAAGCTGTTC
TATCTTGGTATAGTTGAGGTGCAGGGAGTCGTTGACCCATGCAAGCATATCATGGCGACTCAGATTTTCA
CTGGTCACAG
