[The description below was written by a language model from this plasmid's Addgene catalogue record.]
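Description:
mTagRFP-T-EB3-7 is a mammalian expression plasmid that produces human EB3 (microtubule end-binding protein 3, encoded by MAPRE3) fused to the red fluorescent protein mTagRFP-T. It is built on an mTagRFP backbone of about 4.75 kb without the insert. The plasmid is maintained in E. coli as a high-copy construct under kanamycin selection. For mammalian cells it carries a neomycin resistance marker, so stable transfectants can be selected with G418. The record does not list the origin of replication or give a feature map. It also does not state which end of EB3 carries the fluorescent protein or the nature of the linker; the "7" in the name may refer to linker length, but this is not stated.

Expression of the fusion is driven by the CMV promoter, a strong constitutive promoter in most mammalian cell lines. The listed sequencing primers imply that the cassette ends in an SV40 polyadenylation signal. EB3 belongs to the end-binding protein family, which associates with the growing plus ends of microtubules. A fluorescent EB3 fusion typically appears as moving comet-like signals at polymerising microtubule tips. The record accordingly describes the construct as a localization marker for a microtubule end-binding protein, with excitation at 555 nm and emission at 584 nm. This makes it suitable for orange-red imaging channels and for pairing with green or far-red probes. It is typically used for live-cell fluorescence microscopy of microtubule dynamics and organisation. The associated publication concerns microtubule-dependent transport of vimentin filament precursors.
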