Addgene plasmid #58012: mTagRFP-T-EB3-7
Purpose: Localization: MT End Binding Protein, Excitation: 555, Emission: 584
Depositing lab: Michael Davidson. Depositing organization: Florida State University, Tallahassee. Publication: Microtubule-dependent transport of vimentin filament precursors is regulated by actin and by the concerted action of Rho- and p21-activated kinases. Robert A, Herrmann H, Davidson MW, Gelfand VI. FASEB J. 2014 Mar 20. 10.1096/fj.14-250019 PubMed 24652946.
Backbone
  Vector backbone: mTagRFP
  Backbone size w/o insert (bp): 4750
  Vector type: Mammalian Expression
  Selectable markers: Neomycin (select with G418)
Growth in bacteria
  Bacterial resistance: Kanamycin, 50 μg/mL
  Growth temperature: 37°C
  Growth strain: DH5alpha
  Copy number: High Copy
Gene/Insert
  Gene/Insert name: EB3 (alt name: NM_012326.2)
  Species: H. sapiens (human)
  Entrez Gene: MAPRE3 (a.k.a. EB3, EBF3, EBF3-S, RP3)
  Promoter: CMV
  Tag / fusion protein: mTagRFP
  Cloning method: Unknown
  Sequencing primers: 5′ CMV-F; 3′ SV40pA-R
Terms and licenses: Academic/Nonprofit Terms; Industry Terms
Depositor comments: . Excitation = 555; Emission = 584
How to cite: mTagRFP-T-EB3-7 was a gift from Michael Davidson (Addgene plasmid # 58012 ; http://n2t.net/addgene:58012 ; RRID:Addgene_58012)
